>Addgene plasmid #179737 | TtEnd_CDC_E329A | addgene full sequence | sequence record 357157 | Addgene NGS Result
CCGGATTGGCGAATGGG
[124 nt withheld, positions 18-141]
C
[91 nt withheld, positions 143-233]
A
[49 nt withheld, positions 235-283]
CCTTTGACGTTGGAGTCCACGTTCTTT
[37 nt withheld, positions 311-347]
ACCCTATCTCGGTCTATTCTTTTGATTTATAAGGGATTTTGCCGATTTCGGCCTATTGGTTAAAAAATGA
GCTGATTTAACAAAAATTTAACGCGAATTTTAACAAAATATTAACGCTTACAATTTAGGTGGCACTTTTC
GGGGAAATGTGCGCGGAACCCCTATTTGTTTATTTTTCTAAATACATTCAAATATGTATCCGCTCATGAA
TTAATTCTTAGAAAAACTCATCGAGCATCAAATGAAACTGCAATTTATTCATATCAGGATTATCAATACC
ATATTTTTGAAAAAGCCGTTTCTGTAATGAAGGAGAAAACTCACCGAGGCAGTTCCATAGGATGGCAAGA
TCCTGGTATCGGTCTGCGATTCCGACTCGTCCAACATCAATACAACCTATTAATTTCCCCTCGTCAAAAA
TAAGGTTATCAAGTGAGAAATCACCATGAGTGACGACTGAATCCGGTGAGAATGGCAAAAGTTTATGCAT
TTCTTTCCAGACTTGTTCAACAGGCCAGCCATTACGCTCGTCATCAAAATCACTCGCATCAACCAAACCG
TTATTCATTCGTGATTGCGCCTGAGCGAGACGAAATACGCGATCGCTGTTAAAAGGACAATTACAAACAG
GAATCGAATGCAACCGGCGCAGGAACACTGCCAGCGCATCAACAATATTTTCACCTGAATCAGGATATTC
TTCTAATACCTGGAATGCTGTTTTCCCGGGGATCGCAGTGGTGAGTAACCATGCATCATCAGGAGTACGG
ATAAAATGCTTGATGGTCGGAAGAGGCATAAATTCCGTCAGCCAGTTTAGTCTGACCATCTCATCTGTAA
CATCATTGGCAACGCTACCTTTGCCATGTTTCAGAAACAACTCTGGCGCATCGGGCTTCCCATACAATCG
ATAGATTGTCGCACCTGATTGCCCGACATTATCGCGAGCCCATTTATACCCATATAAATCAGCATCCATG
TTGGAATTTAATCGCGGCCTAGAGCAAGACGTTTCCCGTTGAATATGGCTCATAACACCCCTTGTATTAC
TGTTTATGTAAGCAGACAGTTTTATTGTTCATGACCAAAATCCCTTAACGTGAGTTTTCGTTCCACTGAG
CGTCAGACCCCGTAGAAAAGATCAAAGGATCTTCTTGAGATCCTTTTTTTCTGCGCGTAATCTGCTGCTT
GCAAACAAAAAAACCACCGCTACCAGCGGTGGTTTGTTTGCCGGATCAAGAGCTACCAACTCTTTTTCCG
AAGGTAACTGGCTTCAGCAGAGCGCAGATACCAAATACTGTCCTTCTAGTGTAGCCGTAGTTAGGCCACC
ACTTCAAGAACTCTGTAGCACCGCCTACATACCTCGCTCTGCTAATCCTGTTACCAGTGGCTGCTGCCAG
TGGCGATAAGTCGTGTCTTACCGGGTTGGACTCAAGACGATAGTTACCGGATAAGGCGCAGCGGTCGGGC
TGAACGGGGGGTTCGTGCACACAGCCCAGCTTGGAGCGAACGACCTACACCGAACTGAGATACCTACAGC
GTGAGCTATGAGAAAGCGCCACGCTTCCCGAAGGGAGAAAGGCGGACAGGTATCCGGTAAGCGGCAGGGT
CGGAACAGGAGAGCGCACGAGGGAGCTTCCAGGGGGAAACGCCTGGTATCTTTATAGTCCTGTCGGGTTT
CGCCACCTCTGACTTGAGCGTCGATTTTTGTGATGCTCGTCAGGGGGGCGGAGCCTATGGAAAAACGCCA
GCAACGCGGCCTTTTTACGGTTCCTGGCCTTTTGCTGGCCTTTTGCTCACATGTTCTTTCCTGCGTTATC
CCCTGATTCTGTGGATAACCGTATTACCGCCTTTGAGTGAGCTGATACCGCTCGCCGCAGCCGAACGACC
GAGCGCAGCGAGTCAGTGAGCGAGGAAGCGGAAGAGCGCCTGATGCGGTATTTTCTCCTTACGCATCTGT
GCGGTATTTCACACCGCAATGGTGCACTCTCAGTACAATCTGCTCTGATGCCGCATAGTTAAGCCAGTAT
ACACTCCGCTATCGCTACGTGACTGGGTCATGGCTGCGCCCCGACACCCGCCAACACCCGCTGACGCGCC
CTGACGGGCTTGTCTGCTCCCGGCATCCGCTTACAGACAAGCTGTGACCGTCTCCGGGAGCTGCATGTGT
CAGAGGTTTTCACCGTCATCACCGAAACGCGCGAGGCAGCTGCGGTAAAGCTCATCAGCGTGGTCGTGAA
GCGATTCACAGATGTCTGCCTGTTCATCCGCGTCCAGCTCGTTGAGTTTCTCCAGAAGCGTTAATGTCTG
GCTTCTGATAAAGCGGGCCATGTTAAGGGCGGTTTTTTCCTGTTTGGTCACTGATGCCTCCGTGTAAGGG
GGATTTCTGTTCATGGGGGTAATGATACCGATGAAACGAGAGAGGATGCTCACGATACGGGTTACTGATG
ATGAACATGCCCGGTTACTGGAACGTTGTGAGGGTAAACAACTGGCGGTATGGATGCGGCGGGACCAGAG
AAAAATCACTCAGGGTCAATGCCAGCGCTTCGTTAATACAGATGTAGGTGTTCCACAGGGTAGCCAGCAG
CATCCTGCGATGCAGATCCGGAACATAATGGTGCAGGGCGCTGACTTCCGCGTTTCCAGACTTTACGAAA
CACGGAAACCGAAGACCATTCATGTTGTTGCTCAGGTCGCAGACGTTTTGCAGCAGCAGTCGCTTCACGT
TCGCTCGCGTATCGGTGATTCATTCTGCTAACCAGTAAGGCAACCCCGCCAGCCTAGCCGGGTCCTCAAC
GACAGGAGCACGATCATGCGCACCCGTGGGGCCGCCATGCCGGCGATAATGGCCTGCTTCTCGCCGAAAC
GTTTGGTGGCGGGACCAGTGACGAAGGCTTGAGCGAGGGCGTGCAAGATTCCGAATACCGCAAGCGACAG
GCCGATCATCGTCGCGCTCCAGCGAAAGCGGTCCTCGCCGAAAATGACCCAGAGCGCTGCCGGCACCTGT
CCTACGAGTTGCATGATAAAGAAGACAGTCATAAGTGCGGCGACGATAGTCATGCCCCGCGCCCACCGGA
AGGAGCTGACTGGGTTGAAGGCTCTCAAGGGCATCGGTCGAGATCCCGGTGCCTAATGAGTGAGCTAACT
TACATTAATTGCGTTGCGCTCACTGCCCGCTTTCCAGTCGGGAAACCTGTCGTGCCAGCTGCATTAATGA
ATCGGCCAACGCGCGGGGAGAGGCGGTTTGCGTATTGGGCGCCAGGGTGGTTTTTCTTTTCACCAGTGAG
ACGGGCAACAGCTGATTGCCCTTCACCGCCTGGCCCTGAGAGAGTTGCAGCAAGCGGTCCACGCTGGTTT
GCCCCAGCAGGCGAAAATCCTGTTTGATGGTGGTTAACGGCGGGATATAACATGAGCTGTCTTCGGTATC
GTCGTATCCCACTACCGAGATGTCCGCACCAACGCGCAGCCCGGACTCGGTAATGGCGCGCATTGCGCCC
AGCGCCATCTGATCGTTGGCAACCAGCATCGCAGTGGGAACGATGCCCTCATTCAGCATTTGCATGGTTT
GTTGAAAACCGGACATGGCACTCCAGTCGCCTTCCCGTTCCGCTATCGGCTGAATTTGATTGCGAGTGAG
ATATTTATGCCAGCCAGCCAGACGCAGACGCGCCGAGACAGAACTTAATGGGCCCGCTAACAGCGCGATT
TGCTGGTGACCCAATGCGACCAGATGCTCCACGCCCAGTCGCGTACCGTCTTCATGGGAGAAAATAATAC
TGTTGATGGGTGTCTGGTCAGAGACATCAAGAAATAACGCCGGAACATTAGTGCAGGCAGCTTCCACAGC
AATGGCATCCTGGTCATCCAGCGGATAGTTAATGATCAGCCCACTGACGCGTTGCGCGAGAAGATTGTGC
ACCGCCGCTTTACAGGCTTCGACGCCGCTTCGTTCTACCATCGACACCACCACGCTGGCACCCAGTTGAT
CGGCGCGAGATTTAATCGCCGCGACAATTTGCGACGGCGCGTGCAGGGCCAGACTGGAGGTGGCAACGCC
AATCAGCAACGACTGTTTGCCCGCCAGTTGTTGTGCCACGCGGTTGGGAATGTAATTCAGCTCCGCCATC
GCCGCTTCCACTTTTTCCCGCGTTTTCGCAGAAACGTGGCTGGCCTGGTTCACCACGCGGGAAACGGTCT
GATAAGAGACACCGGCATACTCTGCGACATCGTATAACGTTACTGGTTTCACATTCACCACCCTGAATTG
ACTCTCTTCCGGGCGCTATCATGCCATACCGCGAAAGGTTTTGCGCCATTCGATGGTGTCCGGGATCTCG
ACGCTCTCCCTTATGCGACTCCTGCATTAGGAAGCAGCCCAGTAGTAGGTTGAGGCCGTTGAGCACCGCC
GCCGCAAGGAATGGTGCATGCAAGGAGATGGCGCCCAACAGTCCCCCGGCCACGGGGCCTGCCACCATAC
CCACGCCGAAACAAGCGCTCATGAGCCCGAAGTGGCGAGCCCGATCTTCCCCATCGGTGATGTCGGCGAT
ATAGGCGCCAGCAACCGCACCTGTGGCGCCGGTGATGCCGGCCACGATGCGTCCGGCGTAGAGGATCGAG
ATCGATCTCGATCCCGCGAAATTAATACGACTCACTATAGGGGAATTGTGAGCGGATAACAATTCCCCTC
TAGAAATAATTTTGTTTAACTTTAAGAAGGAGATATACATATGTCGTACTACCATCACCATCACCATCAC
GATTACGATATCCCAACGACCGAAAACCTGTATTTTCAGGGCGCCATGGCTCTGAGCAGCAACCATAAAG
AAGTGTTTAAAGGTCATAATCTGCCTCGTCTGCGTGGTGCAATGATTGGTCCGCATGTTACCAATGCCGA
TCTGCTGGAATTTGGTAATGTTTGGAAAGCCAATCATATTCGCTGGCAGCTGATTTGGAATGGTTTTCCG
CATAGTCCGGCAGATAGCGCAACCCTGGATGAATATCGTCAGTGGCTGGATGGTGCACTGAAACGTCTGG
AAGCAGCACTGCCGGTTTGTCGTGAAGCAGGTATTCTGGTTACCGTGGATCTGCATACACCGCCTGGTGG
CCGTAATGAAGCAAGCGAATGTCGTATTTTTCACGATCGCGAATTTCAGAAAGCCTTTATTGACATCTGG
GAAGATATTGCACGTCGTTTTGCAGATAGTGATGTTGTTTGGGGTTATGATCTGGTTAATGCACCGGTTG
AAGGTATGGTGCCGGATGGTCTGATGAATTGGCAGCGTCTGGCCGAAGAAACCGCACGTCGTGTGCGTGC
AATTGATCAGAAACATGCAATTATCATTGAACCGGCACCGTGGGGTAGCCCGAGCAGCATTGCTCTGCTG
GATCCGATTGATGTTCCGGGTGTTGTTTATAGCGTTCATATGTATGTTCCGCATGCATTTACCCATCAGG
GTGTTTATGATAATCCGGTGGGTATTGTTTATCCGGGTACAATTGATGGCAAATGGTATGATCGTAATAC
CCTGCGTAAAGTTCTGGAACCGGTGCGTCGTTTTCAAGAAGAAAACGGGGTTCATATCTATATCGGTGAA
TTTAGCGCAATTCGTTGGGCACCAGCCGATAGCGCATGTCAGTATCTGAAAGATTGCATCGAAATCTTCG
AGGAATATGGTTGGGATTGGGCATATCATGCATTTCGTGAATGGGATGGTTGGAGCGTTGAACATGGTCC
GGATCGTAATGATCGCAATCGTACCGCAACACCGACCGATCGTGCCCTGCTGCTGCGTAGCTGGTATGCA
GAAAATGTGAAACCGCAGTTTAGCGACAAAAAGAAGGATTAACTCGAGCACCACCACCACCACCACTGAG
ATCCGGCTGCTAACAAAGCCCGAAAGGAAGCTGAGTTGGCTGCTGCCACCGCTGAGCAATAACTAGCATA
ACCCCTTGGGGCCTCTAAACGGGTCTTGAGGGGTTTTTTGCTGAAAGGAGGAACTATAT
Features (pLannotate 1.2.2; 21 found; start..end, strand, type, name):
     18..446     +  rep_origin     f1 ori (sequence partly withheld): f1 bacteriophage origin of replication; arrow indicates direction of (+) strand synthesis
    499..556     +  promoter       AmpR promoter (fragment): bla
    565..1380    -  CDS            KanR: aminoglycoside phosphotransferase; aph(3')-Ia; confers resistance to kanamycin in bacteria or G418 (Geneticin®) in eukaryotes
   1502..2090    +  rep_origin     ori: high-copy-number ColE1/pMB1/pBR322/pUC origin of replication
   2276..2415    -  misc_feature   bom: basis of mobility region from pBR322
   2517..2708    -  CDS            rop: Rop protein, which maintains plasmids at low copy number; rop
   2725..3105    +  CDS            YPB1_ECOLX: Protein predicted: Swiss-Prot protein existence level 4. From Escherichia coli.
   3177..3468    -  CDS            TcR (fragment): tetracycline efflux protein; tet; confers resistance to tetracycline
   3483..3504    -  protein_bind   CAP binding site: CAP binding activates transcription in the presence of cAMP. E. coli catabolite activator protein
   3517..4599    -  CDS            lacI: lac repressor; lacI; The lac repressor binds to the lac operator to inhibit transcription in E. coli. This inhibition can be relieved by adding lactose or isopropyl-β-D-thiogalactopyranoside (IPTG).
   4600..4677    -  promoter       lacI promoter: lacI
   4685..4964    -  CDS            TcR (fragment): tetracycline efflux protein; tet; confers resistance to tetracycline
   4990..5008    +  promoter       T7 promoter: promoter for bacteriophage T7 RNA polymerase
   5009..5033    +  protein_bind   lac operator: The lac repressor binds to the lac operator to inhibit transcription in E. coli. This inhibition can be relieved by adding lactose or isopropyl-β-D-thiogalactopyranoside (IPTG). lac repressor encoded by lacI
   5048..5070    +  RBS            RBS: efficient ribosome binding site from bacteriophage T7 gene 10 (Olins and Rangwala, 1989)
   5088..5107    +  CDS            8xHis (fragment): 8xHis affinity tag
   5129..5149    +  CDS            TEV site: tobacco etch virus (TEV) protease recognition and cleavage site
   5676..5692    -  terminator     trpC terminator (fragment): trpC; transcription terminator from the Aspergillus nidulans trpC gene
   6206..6223    +  CDS            9xHis (fragment): 9xHis affinity tag
   6233..6282    +  CDS            SET1 (fragment): solubility-enhancement tag derived from T7 phage gene 10B
   6290..6337    +  terminator     T7 terminator: transcription terminator for bacteriophage T7 RNA polymerase
