[The description below was written by a language model from this plasmid's Addgene catalogue record and pLannotate feature annotations shown in this document.]
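Description:
TtEnd_CDC_E329A is a bacterial expression plasmid built on pEHISTEV, a pET-style T7 vector, and carries a point mutant of the endoglucanase TtEnd5A (also called TtCel5A) from Thermogutta terrifontis R1. The roughly 1 kb insert was cloned between the NcoI and XhoI sites, both retained, giving a sequenced construct of about 6.4 kb. It is selected with kanamycin through the aph(3')-Ia gene and replicates from a ColE1/pMB1-type origin. The catalogue lists it as high copy, although the feature table also shows the rop gene and bom region, which are typical of pBR322-derived pET backbones. An f1 origin is also present.

Expression is driven by a T7 promoter followed by a lac operator and the T7 gene 10 ribosome binding site. The plasmid-borne lacI gene keeps transcription repressed until IPTG is added, in a host that supplies T7 RNA polymerase. The reading frame begins with a backbone-encoded N-terminal His tag followed by a TEV protease site, so the protein can be purified by metal affinity and the tag then cleaved off. A T7 terminator closes the cassette. A second His-tag fragment is annotated downstream of the insert, just before the terminator, but the record does not say whether it is translated. The short trpC terminator, SET1 and tetracycline-resistance fragments are probably partial annotation matches or backbone remnants rather than functional parts.

The defining change is the substitution of Glu329 with alanine. The record does not state the role of this residue. The associated publication is a structural and functional study of this broad-specificity endoglucanase for biomass saccharification, which suggests the plasmid is used to produce the mutant enzyme for such work.
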