Addgene plasmid #179737: TtEnd_CDC_E329A
Purpose: TtEnd_CDC_E329A expresses TtEnd_CDC_pEHISTEV, in which Glu329 has been mutated with Ala329.
Depositing lab: James Naismith. Depositing organization: University of Oxford. Publication: Structural and functional snapshots of a broad-specificity endoglucanase from Thermogutta terrifontis for biomass saccharification. Hussain N, Mikolajek H, Harrison PJ, Paterson N, Akhtar MW, Sadaf S, Naismith JH. Arch Biochem Biophys. 2025 Feb;764:110274. doi: 10.1016/j.abb.2024.110274. Epub 2024 Dec 17. PubMed 39701201.
Backbone
  Vector backbone: pEHISTEV vector
  Backbone manufacturer: BSRC, St Andrews
  Backbone size w/o insert (bp): 5363
  Vector type: Bacterial Expression
Growth in bacteria
  Bacterial resistance: Kanamycin, 50 μg/mL
  Growth temperature: 37°C
  Growth strain: DH5alpha
  Copy number: High Copy
Gene/Insert
  Gene/Insert name: TtEnd5A (alt name: TtCel5A)
  Species: Thermogutta terrifontis R1
  Insert size (bp): 1041
  Mutation: Glu329 has been mutated with Ala329
  GenBank ID: CP018477.1
  Promoter: T7
  Tag / fusion protein: 6xHis (N terminal on backbone)
  Cloning method: Restriction Enzyme; 5′ cloning site NcoI (not destroyed); 3′ cloning site XhoI (not destroyed)
  Sequencing primers: 5′ T7 promoter; 3′ T7 terminator
Terms and licenses: Academic/Nonprofit Terms; Industry Terms: Not Available to Industry
How to cite: TtEnd_CDC_E329A was a gift from James Naismith (Addgene plasmid # 179737 ; http://n2t.net/addgene:179737 ; RRID:Addgene_179737)
